Addgene plasmid #238037: ADEPT-pTarget-Msp4
Purpose: Encodes sfGFP under lac promoter. Expresses a self-targeting mismatched guide RNA as part of the ADEPT system. Carries oriT and kanamycin resistance.
Depositing lab: Lingchong You. Depositing organization: Duke University. Publication: Population-level amplification of gene regulation by programmable gene transfer. Son HI, Hamrick GS, Shende AR, Kim K, Yang K, Huang TJ, You L. Nat Chem Biol. 2025 Jan 8. doi: 10.1038/s41589-024-01817-9. PubMed 39779901.
Backbone
  Vector backbone: ADEPT-pTarget
  Backbone size w/o insert (bp): 3336
  Vector type: Synthetic Biology
Growth in bacteria
  Bacterial resistance: Kanamycin, 50 μg/mL
  Growth temperature: 37°C
  Growth strain: DH5alpha
  Copy number: High Copy
Gene/Insert
  Gene/Insert name: sfGFP
  gRNA/shRNA sequence: guuuuagagcuagaaauagcaaguuaaaauaaggcuaguccguuaucaacuugaaaaaguggcaccgagucggugc
  Species: Synthetic
  Insert size (bp): 714
  Promoter: lac
  Cloning method: Gibson Cloning
Terms and licenses: Academic/Nonprofit Terms; Industry Terms: Not Available to Industry
How to cite: ADEPT-pTarget-Msp4 was a gift from Lingchong You (Addgene plasmid # 238037 ; http://n2t.net/addgene:238037 ; RRID:Addgene_238037)
