[The description below was written by a language model from this plasmid's Addgene catalogue record and pLannotate feature annotations shown in this document.]
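Description:
ADEPT-pTarget-Msp4 is a small (about 4 kb), high-copy synthetic-biology plasmid for use in E. coli, built on the ADEPT-pTarget backbone as one component of the ADEPT system for programmable, conjugation-based gene transfer. It replicates from a ColE1/pUC-type origin and is selected with kanamycin through the neo (nptII) aminoglycoside phosphotransferase gene, which is followed by a lambda t0 terminator. An F-plasmid origin of transfer (oriT) makes the plasmid mobilizable. It carries no transfer machinery of its own in the annotated features, so those functions would have to be supplied in trans by the donor cell. Short annotated fragments of an RSF origin, Tn5 transposase, a tag sequence and 5S rRNA appear to be leftovers of cloning or of neighbouring parts rather than functional elements.

The plasmid carries two expression units. Superfolder GFP (714 bp) is driven by the lac promoter with its CAP binding site and lac operator, so reporter output can respond to lac repressor and IPTG, and transcription ends at tandem rrnB T1 and T7Te terminators. Separately, a PLtetO-1 promoter, which is repressible by TetR, drives a single guide RNA built on the Streptococcus pyogenes Cas9 scaffold, ending at an rrnB T1 terminator. According to the record, this guide is self-targeting but mismatched. This suggests that Msp4 is one of a series of mismatched-spacer variants with weakened targeting, although the record does not give the spacer sequence, its target site or the number of mismatches. No Cas9 gene is annotated, so the nuclease must be supplied from elsewhere. The plasmid serves as a fluorescent, transferable target for studying how plasmid targeting and horizontal transfer shape gene expression across a bacterial population.
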