Features (pLannotate 1.2.2; 18 found; start..end, strand, type, name):
      1..589     +  rep_origin     ori: high-copy-number ColE1/pMB1/pBR322/pUC origin of replication
    784..1074    -  oriT           oriT: origin of transfer for the bacterial F plasmid (Frost et al., 1994)
   1124..1191    +  rep_origin     RSF ori (fragment): Plasmids containing the RSF 1030 origin of replication can be propagated in E. coli cells that contain additional plasmids with compatible origins.
   1239..1285    -  terminator     rrnB T1 terminator: transcription terminator T1 from the E. coli rrnB gene
   1287..1402    -  ncRNA          5S rRNA: Accession: RF00001 - 5S ribosomal RNA
   1511..1528    -  CDS            capTEV™ (fragment): composite tag for in vivo biotinylation, TEV protease cleavage, and 6xHis tagging
   1594..1669    -  misc_RNA       gRNA scaffold: guide RNA scaffold for the Streptococcus pyogenes CRISPR/Cas9 system
   1689..1762    -  promoter       PLtetO-1 promoter: modified phage lambda PL promoter with tet operator sites (Lutz and Bujard, 1997)
   1780..1823    +  terminator     bacterial terminator: putative bacterial transcription terminator
   1873..2001    +  CDS            tnpA (fragment): TN5P_ECOLX - Also known as tnp. Experimental evidence at protein level: Swiss-Prot protein existence level 1. Mediates transposition of transposon Tn5 by a 'cut and paste' mechanism. First, the monomeric transposase binds the 19 bp inverted DNA repeats flanking the transposon. Then, dimerization of the DNA- bound transposase creates a synaptic DNA complex. After nicking of the first DNA strand, excision of the transposon proceeds through a series of intermediates. The transposase then mediates the insertion of the transposon at a new site by strand transfer. The activity of the wild- type tran
   2033..2824    +  CDS            neo: KKA2_KLEPN - Also known as kan, nptII. Experimental evidence at protein level: Swiss-Prot protein existence level 1. Resistance to kanamycin, neomycin, paromomycin, ribostamycin, butirosin and gentamicin B. From Klebsiella pneumoniae.
   2858..2952    +  terminator     lambda t0 terminator: transcription terminator from phage lambda
   3019..3046    -  terminator     T7Te terminator: phage T7 early transcription terminator
   3062..3133    -  terminator     rrnB T1 terminator: transcription terminator T1 from the E. coli rrnB gene
   3145..3858    -  CDS            superfolder GFP: GFP variant that folds robustly even when fused to poorly folded proteins (Pédelacq et al., 2006)
   3896..3912    -  protein_bind   lac operator: The lac repressor binds to the lac operator to inhibit transcription in E. coli. This inhibition can be relieved by adding lactose or isopropyl-β-D-thiogalactopyranoside (IPTG). lac repressor encoded by lacI
   3920..3950    -  promoter       lac promoter: promoter for the E. coli lac operon
   3965..3986    -  protein_bind   CAP binding site: CAP binding activates transcription in the presence of cAMP. E. coli catabolite activator protein
>Addgene plasmid #238037 | ADEPT-pTarget-Msp4 | addgene full sequence | sequence record 471770 | Addgene NGS Result
TTGAGATCCTTTTTTTCTGCGCGTAATCTGCTGCTTGCAAACAAAAAAACCACCGCTACCAGCGGTGGTT
TGTTTGCCGGATCAAGAGCTACCAACTCTTTTTCCGAAGGTAACTGGCTTCAGCAGAGCGCAGATACCAA
ATACTGTCCTTCTAGTGTAGCCGTAGTTAGGCCACCACTTCAAGAACTCTGTAGCACCGCCTACATACCT
CGCTCTGCTAATCCTGTTACCAGTGGCTGCTGCCAGTGGCGATAAGTCGTGTCTTACCGGGTTGGACTCA
AGACGATAGTTACCGGATAAGGCGCAGCGGTCGGGCTGAACGGGGGGTTCGTGCACACAGCCCAGCTTGG
AGCGAACGACCTACACCGAACTGAGATACCTACAGCGTGAGCTATGAGAAAGCGCCACGCTTCCCGAAGG
GAGAAAGGCGGACAGGTATCCGGTAAGCGGCAGGGTCGGAACAGGAGAGCGCACGAGGGAGCTTCCAGGG
GGAAACGCCTGGTATCTTTATAGTCCTGTCGGGTTTCGCCACCTCTGACTTGAGCGTCGATTTTTGTGAT
GCTCGTCAGGGGGGCGGAGCCTGTGGAAAAACGCCAGCAACGCGGCCTTTTTACGGTTCCTGGCCTTTTG
CTGGCCTTTTGCTCACATGTTCTTTCCTGCGTTATCCCCTGATTCTGTGGATAACCGTATTACCGAGGTT
CACCTTAGCCATTAGAGATTACCTTTTTTGAACATAAAATAAAGTTAATTTCGAAACACTAAAATTCATA
ATGCAAACAGGGACGCACCGCTAGCAGCGCCCCTAGCGGTATCCTATAAAAAAACACACCGCGCCGCTAG
CAGCACCCCTAATATAAAATAATGTTTTTTATAAAAATAGTCAGTACCACCCCTACAAAACGGTGTCGGC
GCGTTGTTGTAGCCGCGCCGACACCGCTTTTTTAAATATCATAAAGAGAGTAAGAGAAACTAATTTTTCA
TAACACTCTATTTATAAAGAAAAATCAGCAAAAACTTGTTTTTGCATGGGGTGTGGTGCTTTTGGTGGTG
AGAACCACCAACCTGTTGAGCCTTTTTGTGGAGTGGGTTAAATTATTTACGAATAAAGTCACCAGAGGTG
GCCTTTGAGTGAGCTGATACCGCTCGCCGCAGCCGAACGACCGAGCGCAGCGAGTCAGTGAGCGAGGAAG
CCTGCAGTCTAGACTCGAGTAAGGATCCAGTTCACCGACAAACAACAGATAAAACGAAAGGCCCAGTCTT
TCGACTGAGCCTTTCGTTTTATTTGATGCCTGGCAGTTCCCTACTCTCGCATGGGGAGACCCCACACTAC
CATCGGCGCTACGGCGTTTCACTTCTGAGTTCGGCATGGGGTCAGGTGGGACCACCGCGCTACTGCCGCC
AGGCAAATTCTGTTTTATCAGACCGCTTCTGCGTTCTGATTTAATCTGTATCAGGCTGAAAATCTTCTCT
CATCCGCCAAAACAGCCAAGCTGGAGACCGTTTAAACTCAATGATGATGATGATGATGGTCGACGGCGCT
ATTCAGATCCTCTTCTGAGATGAGTTTTTGTTCGGGCCCAAGCTTCAAAAAAAGCACCGACTCGGTGCCA
CTTTTTCAAGTTGATAACGGACTAGCCTTATTTTAACTTGCTATTTCTAGCTCTAAAACCGTGATACGCT
AATTTTAAGGTCAGTGCGTCCTGCTGATGTGCTCAGTATCTCTATCACTGATAGGGATGTCAATCTCTAT
CACTGATAGGGAAGATCTTTAGAATTCCAGAAATCATCCTTAGCGAAAGCTAAGGATTTTTTTTATCTGA
AATTCTGCCTCGTGATACGCCTATTTTTATAGGTTAATGTCATGATAATAATGGTTTCTTAGACGTCAGG
GACGTCGGAATTGCCAGCTGGGGCGCCCTCTGGTAAGGTTGGGAAGCCCTGCAAAGTAAACTGGATGGCT
TTCTTGCCGCCAAGGATCTGATGGCGCAGGGGATCAAGATCTGATCAAGAGACAGGATGAGGATCGTTTC
GCATGATTGAACAAGATGGATTGCACGCAGGTTCTCCGGCCGCTTGGGTGGAGAGGCTATTCGGCTATGA
CTGGGCACAACAGACAATCGGCTGCTCTGATGCCGCCGTGTTCCGGCTGTCAGCGCAGGGGCGCCCGGTT
CTTTTTGTCAAGACCGACCTGTCCGGTGCCCTGAATGAACTGCAGGACGAGGCAGCGCGGCTATCGTGGC
TGGCCACGACGGGCGTTCCTTGCGCAGCTGTGCTCGACGTTGTCACTGAAGCGGGAAGGGACTGGCTGCT
ATTGGGCGAAGTGCCGGGGCAGGATCTCCTGTCATCTCACCTTGCTCCTGCCGAGAAAGTATCCATCATG
GCTGATGCAATGCGGCGGCTGCATACGCTTGATCCGGCTACCTGCCCATTCGACCACCAAGCGAAACATC
GCATCGAGCGAGCACGTACTCGGATGGAAGCCGGTCTTGTCGATCAGGATGATCTGGACGAAGAGCATCA
GGGGCTCGCGCCAGCCGAACTGTTCGCCAGGCTCAAGGCGCGCATGCCCGACGGCGAGGATCTCGTCGTG
ACCCATGGCGATGCCTGCTTGCCGAATATCATGGTGGAAAATGGCCGCTTTTCTGGATTCATCGACTGTG
GCCGGCTGGGTGTGGCGGACCGCTATCAGGACATAGCGTTGGCTACCCGTGATATTGCTGAAGAGCTTGG
CGGCGAATGGGCTGACCGCTTCCTCGTGCTTTACGGTATCGCCGCTCCCGATTCGCAGCGCATCGCCTTC
TATCGCCTTCTTGACGAGTTCTTCTGAGCGGGACTCTGGGGTTCGAGAGCTCGCTTGGACTCCTGTTGAT
AGATCCAGTAATGACCTCAGAACTCCATCTGGATTTGTTCAGAACGCTCGGTTGCCGCCGGGCGTTTTTT
ATTGGTGAGAATCCAAGCACTAGTAACAACTTATATCGTATGGGGCTGACTTCAGGTGCTACCGTGGAGA
CGTATAAACGCAGAAAGGCCCACCCGAAGGTGAGCCAGTGTGACTCTAGTAGAGAGCGTTCACCGACAAA
CAACAGATAAAACGAAAGGCCCAGTCTTTCGACTGAGCCTTTCGTTTTATTTGATGCCTGGTCATTTGTA
CAGTTCATCCATACCATGCGTGATGCCCGCTGCGGTTACGAACTCCAGCAGAACCATATGATCGCGTTTC
TCGTTCGGATCTTTAGACAGAACGCTTTGCGTGCTCAGATAGTGATTGTCTGGCAGCAGAACAGGACCAT
CACCGATTGGAGTGTTTTGCTGGTAGTGATCAGCCAGCTGCACGCTGCCATCCTCCACGTTGTGGCGAAT
TTTAAAATTCGCTTTAATGCCATTTTTTTGTTTATCGGCGGTGATGTAAACATTGTGGCTGTTAAAATTG
TATTCCAGCTTATGGCCCAGGATATTGCCGTCCTCTTTAAAGTCAATGCCTTTCAGCTCAATGCGGTTTA
CCAGGGTATCGCCTTCAAATTTCACTTCCGCACGCGTTTTGTACGTGCCGTCATCCTTAAAGGAAATCGT
GCGTTCCTGCACATAGCCTTCCGGCATGGCGGACTTGAAGAAGTCATGCTGCTTCATATGGTCCGGATAA
CGAGCAAAGCACTGAACACCATAAGTCAGCGTCGTTACCAGAGTCGGCCAAGGAACCGGCAGTTTACCAG
TAGTACAGATGAACTTCAGCGTCAGTTTACCATTAGTTGCGTCACCTTCACCCTCGCCACGCACGGAAAA
CTTATGACCGTTGACATCACCATCCAGTTCCACCAGAATAGGGACGACACCAGTGAACAGCTCTTCGCCT
TTACGCATCTAGTATTTCTCCTCTTTAGCTGTTTCCTGTGTGAAATTGTTATCCGCTCACAATTCCACAC
AACATACGAGCCGGAAGCATAAAGTGTAAAGCCTGGGGTGCCTAATGAGTGAGCTAACTCACATTAATTG
CGTTGCGCAGTTTTCGTTCCACTGAGCGTCAGACCCCGTAGAAAAGATCAAAGGATCTTC
